>Addgene plasmid #223099 | pCMV-T7-SpCas9(KRRCKV)-P2A-EGFP (RAS3014) | addgene full sequence | sequence record 447650 | Addgene NGS Result
TGCCAGCTGCATTAATGAATCGGCCAACGCGCGGGGAGAGGCGGTTTGCGTATTGGGCGCTCTTCCGCTT
CCTCGCTCACTGACTCGCTGCGCTCGGTCGTTCGGCTGCGGCGAGCGGTATCAGCTCACTCAAAGGCGGT
AATACGGTTATCCACAGAATCAGGGGATAACGCAGGAAAGAACATGTGAGCAAAAGGCCAGCAAAAGGCC
AGGAACCGTAAAAAGGCCGCGTTGCTGGCGTTTTTCCATAGGCTCCGCCCCCCTGACGAGCATCACAAAA
ATCGACGCTCAAGTCAGAGGTGGCGAAACCCGACAGGACTATAAAGATACCAGGCGTTTCCCCCTGGAAG
CTCCCTCGTGCGCTCTCCTGTTCCGACCCTGCCGCTTACCGGATACCTGTCCGCCTTTCTCCCTTCGGGA
AGCGTGGCGCTTTCTCATAGCTCACGCTGTAGGTATCTCAGTTCGGTGTAGGTCGTTCGCTCCAAGCTGG
GCTGTGTGCACGAACCCCCCGTTCAGCCCGACCGCTGCGCCTTATCCGGTAACTATCGTCTTGAGTCCAA
CCCGGTAAGACACGACTTATCGCCACTGGCAGCAGCCACTGGTAACAGGATTAGCAGAGCGAGGTATGTA
GGCGGTGCTACAGAGTTCTTGAAGTGGTGGCCTAACTACGGCTACACTAGAAGAACAGTATTTGGTATCT
GCGCTCTGCTGAAGCCAGTTACCTTCGGAAAAAGAGTTGGTAGCTCTTGATCCGGCAAACAAACCACCGC
TGGTAGCGGTGGTTTTTTTGTTTGCAAGCAGCAGATTACGCGCAGAAAAAAAGGATCTCAAGAAGATCCT
TTGATCTTTTCTACGGGGTCTGACGCTCAGTGGAACGAAAACTCACGTTAAGGGATTTTGGTCATGAGAT
TATCAAAAAGGATCTTCACCTAGATCCTTTTAAATTAAAAATGAAGTTTTAAATCAATCTAAAGTATATA
TGAGTAAACTTGGTCTGACAGTTACCAATGCTTAATCAGTGAGGCACCTATCTCAGCGATCTGTCTATTT
CGTTCATCCATAGTTGCCTGACTCCCCGTCGTGTAGATAACTACGATACGGGAGGGCTTACCATCTGGCC
CCAGTGCTGCAATGATACCGCGAGACCCACGCTCACCGGCTCCAGATTTATCAGCAATAAACCAGCCAGC
CGGAAGGGCCGAGCGCAGAAGTGGTCCTGCAACTTTATCCGCCTCCATCCAGTCTATTAATTGTTGCCGG
GAAGCTAGAGTAAGTAGTTCGCCAGTTAATAGTTTGCGCAACGTTGTTGCCATTGCTACAGGCATCGTGG
TGTCACGCTCGTCGTTTGGTATGGCTTCATTCAGCTCCGGTTCCCAACGATCAAGGCGAGTTACATGATC
CCCCATGTTGTGCAAAAAAGCGGTTAGCTCCTTCGGTCCTCCGATCGTTGTCAGAAGTAAGTTGGCCGCA
GTGTTATCACTCATGGTTATGGCAGCACTGCATAATTCTCTTACTGTCATGCCATCCGTAAGATGCTTTT
CTGTGACTGGTGAGTACTCAACCAAGTCATTCTGAGAATAGTGTATGCGGCGACCGAGTTGCTCTTGCCC
GGCGTCAATACGGGATAATACCGCGCCACATAGCAGAACTTTAAAAGTGCTCATCATTGGAAAACGTTCT
TCGGGGCGAAAACTCTCAAGGATCTTACCGCTGTTGAGATCCAGTTCGATGTAACCCACTCGTGCACCCA
ACTGATCTTCAGCATCTTTTACTTTCACCAGCGTTTCTGGGTGAGCAAAAACAGGAAGGCAAAATGCCGC
AAAAAAGGGAATAAGGGCGACACGGAAATGTTGAATACTCATACTCTTCCTTTTTCAATATTATTGAAGC
ATTTATCAGGGTTATTGTCTCATGAGCGGATACATATTTGAATGTATTTAGAAAAATAAACAAATAGGGG
TTCCGCGCACATTTCCCCGAAAAGTGCCACCTGACGTCGACGGATCGGGAGATCGATCTCCCGATCCCCT
AGGGTCGACTCTCAGTACAATCTGCTCTGATGCCGCATAGTTAAGCCAGTATCTGCTCCCTGCTTGTGTG
TTGGAGGTCGCTGAGTAGTGCGCGAGCAAAATTTAAGCTACAACAAGGCAAGGCTTGACCGACAATTGCA
TGAAGAATCTGCTTAGGGTTAGGCGTTTTGCGCTGCTTCGCGATGTACGGGCCAGATATACGCGTTGACA
TTGATTATTGACTAGTTATTAATAGTAATCAATTACGGGGTCATTAGTTCATAGCCCATATATGGAGTTC
CGCGTTACATAACTTACGGTAAATGGCCCGCCTGGCTGACCGCCCAACGACCCCCGCCCATTGACGTCAA
TAATGACGTATGTTCCCATAGTAACGCCAATAGGGACTTTCCATTGACGTCAATGGGTGGAGTATTTACG
GTAAACTGCCCACTTGGCAGTACATCAAGTGTATCATATGCCAAGTACGCCCCCTATTGACGTCAATGAC
GGTAAATGGCCCGCCTGGCATTATGCCCAGTACATGACCTTATGGGACTTTCCTACTTGGCAGTACATCT
ACGTATTAGTCATCGCTATTACCATGGTGATGCGGTTTTGGCAGTACATCAATGGGCGTGGATAGCGGTT
TGACTCACGGGGATTTCCAAGTCTCCACCCCATTGACGTCAATGGGAGTTTGTTTTGGCACCAAAATCAA
CGGGACTTTCCAAAATGTCGTAACAACTCCGCCCCATTGACGCAAATGGGCGGTAGGCGTGTACGGTGGG
AGGTCTATATAAGCAGAGCTGGTTTAGTGAACCGTCAGATCCGCTAGAGATCCGCGGCCGCTAATACGAC
TCACTATAGGGAGAGCCGCCACCATGGACAAGAAGTACAGCATCGGCCTGGACATCGGCACCAACTCTGT
GGGCTGGGCCGTGATCACCGACGAGTACAAGGTGCCCAGCAAGAAATTCAAGGTGCTGGGCAACACCGAC
CGGCACAGCATCAAGAAGAACCTGATCGGAGCCCTGCTGTTCGACAGCGGCGAAACAGCCGAGGCCACCC
GGCTGAAGAGAACCGCCAGAAGAAGATACACCAGACGGAAGAACCGGATCTGCTATCTGCAAGAGATCTT
CAGCAACGAGATGGCCAAGGTGGACGACAGCTTCTTCCACAGACTGGAAGAGTCCTTCCTGGTGGAAGAG
GATAAGAAGCACGAGCGGCACCCCATCTTCGGCAACATCGTGGACGAGGTGGCCTACCACGAGAAGTACC
CCACCATCTACCACCTGAGAAAGAAACTGGTGGACAGCACCGACAAGGCCGACCTGCGGCTGATCTATCT
GGCCCTGGCCCACATGATCAAGTTCCGGGGCCACTTCCTGATCGAGGGCGACCTGAACCCCGACAACAGC
GACGTGGACAAGCTGTTCATCCAGCTGGTGCAGACCTACAACCAGCTGTTCGAGGAAAACCCCATCAACG
CCAGCGGCGTGGACGCCAAGGCCATCCTGTCTGCCAGACTGAGCAAGAGCAGACGGCTGGAAAATCTGAT
CGCCCAGCTGCCCGGCGAGAAGAAGAATGGCCTGTTCGGAAACCTGATTGCCCTGAGCCTGGGCCTGACC
CCCAACTTCAAGAGCAACTTCGACCTGGCCGAGGATGCCAAACTGCAGCTGAGCAAGGACACCTACGACG
ACGACCTGGACAACCTGCTGGCCCAGATCGGCGACCAGTACGCCGACCTGTTTCTGGCCGCCAAGAACCT
GTCCGACGCCATCCTGCTGAGCGACATCCTGAGAGTGAACACCGAGATCACCAAGGCCCCCCTGAGCGCC
TCTATGATCAAGAGATACGACGAGCACCACCAGGACCTGACCCTGCTGAAAGCTCTCGTGCGGCAGCAGC
TGCCTGAGAAGTACAAAGAGATTTTCTTCGACCAGAGCAAGAACGGCTACGCCGGCTACATTGACGGCGG
AGCCAGCCAGGAAGAGTTCTACAAGTTCATCAAGCCCATCCTGGAAAAGATGGACGGCACCGAGGAACTG
CTCGTGAAGCTGAACAGAGAGGACCTGCTGCGGAAGCAGCGGACCTTCGACAACGGCAGCATCCCCCACC
AGATCCACCTGGGAGAGCTGCACGCCATTCTGCGGCGGCAGGAAGATTTTTACCCATTCCTGAAGGACAA
CCGGGAAAAGATCGAGAAGATCCTGACCTTCCGCATCCCCTACTACGTGGGCCCTCTGGCCAGGGGAAAC
AGCAGATTCGCCTGGATGACCAGAAAGAGCGAGGAAACCATCACCCCCTGGAACTTCGAGGAAGTGGTGG
ACAAGGGCGCTTCCGCCCAGAGCTTCATCGAGCGGATGACCAACTTCGATAAGAACCTGCCCAACGAGAA
GGTGCTGCCCAAGCACAGCCTGCTGTACGAGTACTTCACCGTGTATAACGAGCTGACCAAAGTGAAATAC
GTGACCGAGGGAATGAGAAAGCCCGCCTTCCTGAGCGGCGAGCAGAAAAAGGCCATCGTGGACCTGCTGT
TCAAGACCAACCGGAAAGTGACCGTGAAGCAGCTGAAAGAGGACTACTTCAAGAAAATCGAGTGCTTCGA
CTCCGTGGAAATCTCCGGCGTGGAAGATCGGTTCAACGCCTCCCTGGGCACATACCACGATCTGCTGAAA
ATTATCAAGGACAAGGACTTCCTGGACAATGAGGAAAACGAGGACATTCTGGAAGATATCGTGCTGACCC
TGACACTGTTTGAGGACAGAGAGATGATCGAGGAACGGCTGAAAACCTATGCCCACCTGTTCGACGACAA
AGTGATGAAGCAGCTGAAGCGGCGGAGATACACCGGCTGGGGCAGGCTGAGCCGGAAGCTGATCAACGGC
ATCCGGGACAAGCAGTCCGGCAAGACAATCCTGGATTTCCTGAAGTCCGACGGCTTCGCCAACAGAAACT
TCATGCAGCTGATCCACGACGACAGCCTGACCTTTAAAGAGGACATCCAGAAAGCCCAGGTGTCCGGCCA
GGGCGATAGCCTGCACGAGCACATTGCCAATCTGGCCGGCAGCCCCGCCATTAAGAAGGGCATCCTGCAG
ACAGTGAAGGTGGTGGACGAGCTCGTGAAAGTGATGGGCCGGCACAAGCCCGAGAACATCGTGATCGAAA
TGGCCAGAGAGAACCAGACCACCCAGAAGGGACAGAAGAACAGCCGCGAGAGAATGAAGCGGATCGAAGA
GGGCATCAAAGAGCTGGGCAGCCAGATCCTGAAAGAACACCCCGTGGAAAACACCCAGCTGCAGAACGAG
AAGCTGTACCTGTACTACCTGCAGAATGGGCGGGATATGTACGTGGACCAGGAACTGGACATCAACCGGC
TGTCCGACTACGATGTGGACCATATCGTGCCTCAGAGCTTTCTGAAGGACGACTCCATCGACAACAAGGT
GCTGACCAGAAGCGACAAGAACCGGGGCAAGAGCGACAACGTGCCCTCCGAAGAGGTCGTGAAGAAGATG
AAGAACTACTGGCGGCAGCTGCTGAACGCCAAGCTGATTACCCAGAGAAAGTTCGACAATCTGACCAAGG
CCGAGAGAGGCGGCCTGAGCGAACTGGATAAGGCCGGCTTCATCAAGAGACAGCTGGTGGAAACCCGGCA
GATCACAAAGCACGTGGCACAGATCCTGGACTCCCGGATGAACACTAAGTACGACGAGAATGACAAGCTG
ATCCGGGAAGTGAAAGTGATCACCCTGAAGTCCAAGCTGGTGTCCGATTTCCGGAAGGATTTCCAGTTTT
ACAAAGTGCGCGAGATCAACAACTACCACCACGCCCACGACGCCTACCTGAACGCCGTCGTGGGAACCGC
CCTGATCAAAAAGTACCCTAAGCTGGAAAGCGAGTTCGTGTACGGCGACTACAAGGTGTACGACGTGCGG
AAGATGATCGCCAAGAGCGAGCAGGAAATCGGCAAGGCTACCGCCAAGTACTTCTTCTACAGCAACATCA
TGAACTTTTTCAAGACCGAGATTACCCTGGCCAACGGCGAGATCCGGAAGCGGCCTCTGATCGAGACAAA
CGGCGAAACCGGGGAGATCGTGTGGGATAAGGGCCGGGATTTTGCCACCGTGCGGAAAGTGCTGAGCATG
CCCCAAGTGAATATCGTGAAAAAGACCGAGGTGCAGACAGGCGGCTTCAGCAAAGAGTCTATCCTGCCCA
AGAGGAACAGCGATAAGCTGATCGCCAGAAAGAAGGACTGGGACCCTAAGAAGTACGGCGGCTTCAAGAG
ACCCACCGTGGCCTATTCTGTGCTGGTGGTGGCCAAAGTGGAAAAGGGCAAGTCCAAGAAACTGAAGAGT
GTGAAAGAGCTGCTGGGGATCACCATCATGGAAAGAAGCAGCTTCGAGAAGAATCCCATCGACTTTCTGG
AAGCCAAGGGCTACAAAGAAGTGAAAAAGGACCTGATCATCAAGCTGCCTAAGTACTCCCTGTTCGAGCT
GGAAAACGGCCGGAAGAGAATGCTGGCCTCTGCCAGATGCCTGCAGAAGGGAAACGAACTGGCCCTGCCC
TCCAAATATGTGAACTTCCTGTACCTGGCCAGCCACTATGAGAAGCTGAAGGGCTCCCCCGAGGATAATG
AGCAGAAACAGCTGTTTGTGGAACAGCACAAGCACTACCTGGACGAGATCATCGAGCAGATCAGCGAGTT
CTCCAAGAGAGTGATCCTGGCCGACGCTAATCTGGACAAAGTGCTGTCCGCCTACAACAAGCACCGGGAT
AAGCCCATCAGAGAGCAGGCCGAGAATATCATCCACCTGTTTACCCTGACCAATCTGGGAGCCCCTGCCG
CCTTCAAGTACTTTGACACCACCATCGACCGGAAGAAGTACGTGAGCACCAAAGAGGTGCTGGACGCCAC
CCTGATCCACCAGAGCATCACCGGCCTGTACGAGACACGGATCGACCTGTCTCAGCTGGGAGGCGACGGA
TCCGGCGGAGGCGGAAGCGGGAAAAGAACCGCCGACGGCAGCGAATTCGAGCCCAAGAAGAAGAGGAAAG
TCTCGAGCGGAGGCGACTACAAAGACCATGACGGTGATTATAAAGATCATGACATCGATTACAAGGATGA
CGATGACAAGGGAGGCGGTGGAAGCGGCGCAACAAACTTCTCTCTGCTGAAACAAGCCGGAGATGTCGAA
GAGAATCCTGGACCGATGGTGAGCAAGGGCGAGGAGCTGTTCACCGGGGTGGTGCCCATCCTGGTCGAGC
TGGACGGCGACGTAAACGGCCACAAGTTCAGCGTGTCCGGCGAGGGCGAGGGCGATGCCACCTACGGCAA
GCTGACCCTGAAGTTCATCTGCACCACCGGCAAGCTGCCCGTGCCCTGGCCCACCCTCGTGACCACCCTG
ACCTACGGCGTGCAGTGCTTCAGCCGCTACCCCGACCACATGAAGCAGCACGACTTCTTCAAGTCCGCCA
TGCCCGAAGGCTACGTCCAGGAGCGCACCATCTTCTTCAAGGACGACGGCAACTACAAGACCCGCGCCGA
GGTGAAGTTCGAGGGCGACACCCTGGTGAACCGCATCGAGCTGAAGGGCATCGACTTCAAGGAGGACGGC
AACATCCTGGGGCACAAGCTGGAGTACAACTACAACAGCCACAACGTCTATATCATGGCCGACAAGCAGA
AGAACGGCATCAAGGTGAACTTCAAGATCCGCCACAACATCGAGGACGGCAGCGTGCAGCTCGCCGACCA
CTACCAGCAGAACACCCCCATCGGCGACGGCCCCGTGCTGCTGCCCGACAACCACTACCTGAGCACCCAG
TCCGCCCTGAGCAAAGACCCCAACGAGAAGCGCGATCACATGGTCCTGCTGGAGTTCGTGACCGCCGCCG
GGATCACTCTCGGCATGGACGAGCTGTACAAGTGACCGGTCATCATCACCATCACCATTGAGTTTAAACC
CGCTGATCAGCCTCGACTGTGCCTTCTAGTTGCCAGCCATCTGTTGTTTGCCCCTCCCCCGTGCCTTCCT
TGACCCTGGAAGGTGCCACTCCCACTGTCCTTTCCTAATAAAATGAGGAAATTGCATCGCATTGTCTGAG
TAGGTGTCATTCTATTCTGGGGGGTGGGGTGGGGCAGGACAGCAAGGGGGAGGATTGGGAAGACAATAGC
AGGCATGCTGGGGATGCGGTGGGCTCTATGGCTTCTGAGGCGGAAAGAACCAGCTGGGGCTCGATACCGT
CGACCTCTAGCTAGAGCTTGGCGTAATCATGGTCATAGCTGTTTCCTGTGTGAAATTGTTATCCGCTCAC
AATTCCACACAACATACGAGCCGGAAGCATAAAGTGTAAAGCCTAGGGTGCCTAATGAGTGAGCTAACTC
ACATTAATTGCGTTGCGCTCACTGCCCGCTTTCCAGTCGGGAAACCTGTCG
Features (pLannotate 1.2.2; 18 found; start..end, strand, type, name):
    243..831     -  rep_origin     ori: high-copy-number ColE1/pMB1/pBR322/pUC origin of replication
   1002..1862    -  CDS            AmpR: β-lactamase; bla; confers resistance to ampicillin, carbenicillin, and related antibiotics
   1863..1967    -  promoter       AmpR promoter: bla
   2038..2082    -  misc_feature   bom (fragment): basis of mobility region from pBR322
   2237..2616    +  enhancer       CMV enhancer: human cytomegalovirus immediate early enhancer
   2617..2820    +  promoter       CMV promoter: human cytomegalovirus (CMV) immediate early promoter
   2862..2880    +  promoter       T7 promoter: promoter for bacteriophage T7 RNA polymerase
   2894..4612    +  CDS            Cas9(N): N-terminal portion of Streptococcus pyogenes Cas9 (Zetsche et al., 2015)
   4499..6997    +  CDS            Cas9(C): C-terminal portion of Streptococcus pyogenes Cas9 (Zetsche et al., 2015)
   7085..7150    +  CDS            3xFLAG: three tandem FLAG® epitope tags, followed by an enterokinase cleavage site
   7226..7942    +  CDS            EGFP: EGFP is a basic (constitutively fluorescent) green fluorescent protein published in 1996, derived from Aequorea victoria. It is reported to be a rapidly-maturing weak dimer with moderate acid sensitivity.
   7997..8221    +  polyA_signal   bGH poly(A) signal: bovine growth hormone polyadenylation signal
   8225..8246    +  promoter       SV40 promoter (fragment): SV40 enhancer and early promoter
   8251..8267    +  misc_feature   MCS (fragment): pBluescript multiple cloning site
   8316..8332    -  protein_bind   lac operator: The lac repressor binds to the lac operator to inhibit transcription in E. coli. This inhibition can be relieved by adding lactose or isopropyl-β-D-thiogalactopyranoside (IPTG). lac repressor encoded by lacI
   8340..8370    -  promoter       lac promoter: promoter for the E. coli lac operon
   8385..8406    -  protein_bind   CAP binding site: CAP binding activates transcription in the presence of cAMP. E. coli catabolite activator protein
   8419..60      -  CDS            lacI (fragment) (across the origin): lac repressor; lacI; The lac repressor binds to the lac operator to inhibit transcription in E. coli. This inhibition can be relieved by adding lactose or isopropyl-β-D-thiogalactopyranoside (IPTG).
