[The description below was written by a language model from this plasmid's Addgene catalogue record and pLannotate feature annotations shown in this document.]
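Description:
pCMV-T7-SpCas9(KRRCKV)-P2A-EGFP (RAS3014) is an 8.4 kb mammalian expression and CRISPR plasmid derived from the pCMV-T7-SpCas9-P2A-EGFP backbone. It is maintained in E. coli through a high-copy ColE1/pUC-type origin and selected with ampicillin via the β-lactamase gene and its native promoter. Short leftovers of cloning-vector sequence (lac promoter/operator, CAP site, lacI, MCS, bom and SV40 promoter fragments) are also annotated, but they appear to be backbone remnants rather than functional parts of the design.

The payload is a human codon-optimized Streptococcus pyogenes Cas9 nuclease carrying six substitutions, D1135K, S1136R, G1218R, E1219C, R1335K and T1337V, which give the variant its KRRCKV name. The associated publication concerns engineering of custom Cas9 PAM variants, so this enzyme is presumably one such variant, although the record does not state which PAM it recognizes. The annotation tool splits the Cas9 coding region into overlapping N- and C-terminal segments, but together these span one continuous open reading frame. At its C-terminus the nuclease is fused to a bipartite nuclear localization signal and a 3xFLAG epitope, followed by a P2A self-cleaving peptide and EGFP. Ribosomal skipping at P2A yields separate nuclease and fluorescent proteins from a single transcript, so green fluorescence marks transfected, expressing cells. Transcription in human cells is driven by the CMV enhancer and immediate-early promoter and terminated by the bGH polyadenylation signal. A T7 promoter located between the CMV promoter and the coding sequence additionally permits in vitro transcription. No guide RNA cassette is annotated, so a guide would need to be supplied separately for genome editing experiments.
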