Addgene plasmid #223099: pCMV-T7-SpCas9(KRRCKV)-P2A-EGFP (RAS3014)
Purpose: pCMV and pT7 Human expression plasmid for SpCas9 enzyme with KRRCKV amino acids at positions 1135,1136,1218,1219,1335,T1337 with C-term BPNLS-P2A-EGFP
Depositing lab: Benjamin Kleinstiver. Depositing organization: Massachusetts General Hospital. Publication: Custom CRISPR-Cas9 PAM variants via scalable engineering and machine learning. Silverstein RA, Kim N, Kroell AS, Walton RT, Delano J, Butcher RM, Pacesa M, Smith BK, Christie KA, Ha LL, Meis RJ, Clark AB, Spinner AD, Lazzarotto CR, Li Y, Matsubara A, Urbina EO, Dahl GA, Correia BE, Marks DS, Tsai SQ, Pinello L, De Ravin SS, Liu Q, Kleinstiver BP. Nature. 2025 Apr 22. doi: 10.1038/s41586-025-09021-y. PubMed 40262634.
Backbone
  Vector backbone: pCMV-T7-SpCas9-P2A-EGFP (RTW3027)
  Backbone manufacturer: Benjamin Kleinstiver, Addgene plasmid #139987
  Vector type: Mammalian Expression, CRISPR
Growth in bacteria
  Bacterial resistance: Ampicillin, 100 μg/mL
  Growth temperature: 37°C
  Growth strain: DH5alpha
  Copy number: High Copy
Gene/Insert
  Gene/Insert name: human codon optimized nuclease SpCas9(KRRCKV)-P2A-EGFP (alt names: RAS3014; SpCas9(KRRCKV))
  Species: Synthetic
  Mutation: SpCas9(KRRCKV)=D1135K, S1136R, G1218R, E1219C, R1335K, T1337V
  Promoter: CMV and T7
  Tag / fusion protein: BPNLS-3xFLAG-P2A-EGFP (C terminal on insert)
  Cloning method: Gibson Cloning
  Sequencing primers: 5′ oBK6928-CCAAGTCTCCACCCCATTGACG; 3′ oBK219-GGGAGTGGCACCTTCCAGGGTC
Terms and licenses: Academic/Nonprofit Terms; Industry Terms: Not Available to Industry
How to cite: pCMV-T7-SpCas9(KRRCKV)-P2A-EGFP (RAS3014) was a gift from Benjamin Kleinstiver (Addgene plasmid # 223099 ; http://n2t.net/addgene:223099 ; RRID:Addgene_223099)
